Addgene plasmid #177960: CoV2-Spike-D614G
Purpose: Transient mammalian expression of codon optimized SARS-CoV-2 Spike protein (original Wuhan Hu1 sequence + D614G mutation)
Depositing lab: Jennifer Doudna. Publication: Rapid assessment of SARS-CoV-2 evolved variants using virus-like particles. Syed AM, Taha TY, Tabata T, Chen IP, Ciling A, Khalid MM, Sreekumar B, Chen PY, Hayashi JM, Soczek KM, Ott M, Doudna JA. Science. 2021 Nov 4:eabl6184. doi: 10.1126/science.abl6184. PubMed 34735219.
Backbone
  Vector backbone: pcDNA3.1
  Vector type: Mammalian Expression
Growth in bacteria
  Bacterial resistance: Ampicillin, 100 μg/mL
  Growth temperature: 37°C
  Growth strain: DH5alpha
  Copy number: High Copy
Gene/Insert
  Gene/Insert name: SARS-CoV-2 Spike protein (original Wuhan Hu1 sequence + D614G mutation)
  Species: Other
  Mutation: D614G
  Entrez Gene: S (a.k.a. GU280_gp02, spike glycoprotein)
  Cloning method: Gibson Cloning
Terms and licenses: Academic/Nonprofit Terms; Industry Terms: Not Available to Industry
Depositor comments: Please visit https://www.biorxiv.org/content/10.1101/2021.08.05.455082v1 for bioRxv preprint.
How to cite: CoV2-Spike-D614G was a gift from Jennifer Doudna (Addgene plasmid # 177960 ; http://n2t.net/addgene:177960 ; RRID:Addgene_177960)
