[The description below was written by a language model from this plasmid's Addgene catalogue record and pLannotate feature annotations shown in this document.]
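Description:
CoV2-Spike-D614G is a 9.2 kb mammalian expression plasmid built on the pcDNA3.1 backbone for transient production of the SARS-CoV-2 spike glycoprotein. It is propagated in E. coli through a high-copy ColE1/pUC-type origin and selected with ampicillin via the β-lactamase gene and its native promoter. An f1 phage origin is also present, along with short remnants of lac regulatory sequences (lac promoter, operator, CAP site and a lacI fragment) that are backbone leftovers rather than functional parts of the design.

The payload is a codon-optimized spike open reading frame of about 3.8 kb, corresponding to the original Wuhan Hu-1 sequence with the single D614G substitution, inserted by Gibson assembly. Transcription in mammalian cells is driven by the human cytomegalovirus immediate-early enhancer and promoter and terminated by the bovine growth hormone polyadenylation signal. A T7 promoter sits just upstream of the coding sequence, which would allow in vitro transcription or serve as a sequencing primer site. No epitope tag or reporter is annotated on the spike. The brief "truncated HIV-1 5' LTR" annotation adjoining the CMV promoter is a small fragment match and does not indicate a lentiviral vector. A second cassette, with the SV40 early promoter driving the neomycin/kanamycin phosphotransferase gene followed by an SV40 poly(A) signal, provides the usual pcDNA3.1 option of G418 selection in mammalian cells, although the stated purpose is transient expression. According to the associated publication title, the plasmid was used in work assessing evolved SARS-CoV-2 variants with virus-like particles, where it presumably supplies the spike component and a D614G reference.
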