Features (pLannotate 1.2.2; 20 found; start..end, strand, type, name):
    529..1389    -  CDS            AmpR: β-lactamase; bla; confers resistance to ampicillin, carbenicillin, and related antibiotics
   1390..1494    -  promoter       AmpR promoter: bla
   1553..1605    -  misc_feature   bom (fragment): basis of mobility region from pBR322
   1760..2139    +  enhancer       CMV enhancer: human cytomegalovirus immediate early enhancer
   2140..2343    +  promoter       CMV promoter: human cytomegalovirus (CMV) immediate early promoter
   2339..2372    +  LTR            5' LTR (truncated) (fragment): truncated 5' long terminal repeat (LTR) from HIV-1
   2388..2406    +  promoter       T7 promoter: promoter for bacteriophage T7 RNA polymerase
   2426..6244    +  CDS            S: SPIKE_SARS2 - Experimental evidence at protein level: Swiss-Prot protein existence level 1. [Spike glycoprotein]: May down-regulate host tetherin (BST2) by lysosomal degradation, thereby counteracting its antiviral activity. From Severe acute respiratory syndrome coronavirus 2 (2019-nCoV) (SARS-CoV-2).
   6291..6515    +  polyA_signal   bGH poly(A) signal: bovine growth hormone polyadenylation signal
   6519..6540    +  promoter       SV40 promoter (fragment): SV40 enhancer and early promoter
   6561..6989    +  rep_origin     f1 ori (sequence partly withheld): f1 bacteriophage origin of replication; arrow indicates direction of (+) strand synthesis
   7003..7332    +  promoter       SV40 promoter: SV40 enhancer and early promoter
   7399..8190    +  CDS            neo: KKA2_KLEPN - Also known as kan, nptII. Experimental evidence at protein level: Swiss-Prot protein existence level 1. Resistance to kanamycin, neomycin, paromomycin, ribostamycin, butirosin and gentamicin B. From Klebsiella pneumoniae.
   8214..8372    +  CDS            ble (fragment): BLE_KLEPN - Experimental evidence at protein level: Swiss-Prot protein existence level 1. Binding protein with a strong affinity to the bleomycin family of antibiotics. Binds to CL990; an antimitotic-antibiotic compound. From Klebsiella pneumoniae.
   8367..8488    +  polyA_signal   SV40 poly(A) signal: SV40 polyadenylation signal
   8561..8577    -  protein_bind   lac operator: The lac repressor binds to the lac operator to inhibit transcription in E. coli. This inhibition can be relieved by adding lactose or isopropyl-β-D-thiogalactopyranoside (IPTG). lac repressor encoded by lacI
   8585..8615    -  promoter       lac promoter: promoter for the E. coli lac operon
   8630..8651    -  protein_bind   CAP binding site: CAP binding activates transcription in the presence of cAMP. E. coli catabolite activator protein
   8664..8756    -  CDS            lacI (fragment): lac repressor; lacI; The lac repressor binds to the lac operator to inhibit transcription in E. coli. This inhibition can be relieved by adding lactose or isopropyl-β-D-thiogalactopyranoside (IPTG).
   8939..358     -  rep_origin     ori (across the origin): high-copy-number ColE1/pMB1/pBR322/pUC origin of replication
>Addgene plasmid #177960 | CoV2-Spike-D614G | addgene full sequence | sequence record 348179 | Addgene NGS Result
CGTTCGCTCCAAGCTGGGCTGTGTGCACGAACCCCCCGTTCAGCCCGACCGCTGCGCCTTATCCGGTAAC
TATCGTCTTGAGTCCAACCCGGTAAGACACGACTTATCGCCACTGGCAGCAGCCACTGGTAACAGGATTA
GCAGAGCGAGGTATGTAGGCGGTGCTACAGAGTTCTTGAAGTGGTGGCCTAACTACGGCTACACTAGAAG
AACAGTATTTGGTATCTGCGCTCTGCTGAAGCCAGTTACCTTCGGAAAAAGAGTTGGTAGCTCTTGATCC
GGCAAACAAACCACCGCTGGTAGCGGTGGTTTTTTTGTTTGCAAGCAGCAGATTACGCGCAGAAAAAAAG
GATCTCAAGAAGATCCTTTGATCTTTTCTACGGGGTCTGACGCTCAGTGGAACGAAAACTCACGTTAAGG
GATTTTGGTCATGAGATTATCAAAAAGGATCTTCACCTAGATCCTTTTAAATTAAAAATGAAGTTTTAAA
TCAATCTAAAGTATATATGAGTAAACTTGGTCTGACAGTTACCAATGCTTAATCAGTGAGGCACCTATCT
CAGCGATCTGTCTATTTCGTTCATCCATAGTTGCCTGACTCCCCGTCGTGTAGATAACTACGATACGGGA
GGGCTTACCATCTGGCCCCAGTGCTGCAATGATACCGCGAGACCCACGCTCACCGGCTCCAGATTTATCA
GCAATAAACCAGCCAGCCGGAAGGGCCGAGCGCAGAAGTGGTCCTGCAACTTTATCCGCCTCCATCCAGT
CTATTAATTGTTGCCGGGAAGCTAGAGTAAGTAGTTCGCCAGTTAATAGTTTGCGCAACGTTGTTGCCAT
TGCTACAGGCATCGTGGTGTCACGCTCGTCGTTTGGTATGGCTTCATTCAGCTCCGGTTCCCAACGATCA
AGGCGAGTTACATGATCCCCCATGTTGTGCAAAAAAGCGGTTAGCTCCTTCGGTCCTCCGATCGTTGTCA
GAAGTAAGTTGGCCGCAGTGTTATCACTCATGGTTATGGCAGCACTGCATAATTCTCTTACTGTCATGCC
ATCCGTAAGATGCTTTTCTGTGACTGGTGAGTACTCAACCAAGTCATTCTGAGAATAGTGTATGCGGCGA
CCGAGTTGCTCTTGCCCGGCGTCAATACGGGATAATACCGCGCCACATAGCAGAACTTTAAAAGTGCTCA
TCATTGGAAAACGTTCTTCGGGGCGAAAACTCTCAAGGATCTTACCGCTGTTGAGATCCAGTTCGATGTA
ACCCACTCGTGCACCCAACTGATCTTCAGCATCTTTTACTTTCACCAGCGTTTCTGGGTGAGCAAAAACA
GGAAGGCAAAATGCCGCAAAAAAGGGAATAAGGGCGACACGGAAATGTTGAATACTCATACTCTTCCTTT
TTCAATATTATTGAAGCATTTATCAGGGTTATTGTCTCATGAGCGGATACATATTTGAATGTATTTAGAA
AAATAAACAAATAGGGGTTCCGCGCACATTTCCCCGAAAAGTGCCACCTGACGTCGACGGATCGGGAGAT
CTCCCGATCCCCTATGGTGCACTCTCAGTACAATCTGCTCTGATGCCGCATAGTTAAGCCAGTATCTGCT
CCCTGCTTGTGTGTTGGAGGTCGCTGAGTAGTGCGCGAGCAAAATTTAAGCTACAACAAGGCAAGGCTTG
ACCGACAATTGCATGAAGAATCTGCTTAGGGTTAGGCGTTTTGCGCTGCTTCGCGATGTACGGGCCAGAT
ATACGCGTTGACATTGATTATTGACTAGTTATTAATAGTAATCAATTACGGGGTCATTAGTTCATAGCCC
ATATATGGAGTTCCGCGTTACATAACTTACGGTAAATGGCCCGCCTGGCTGACCGCCCAACGACCCCCGC
CCATTGACGTCAATAATGACGTATGTTCCCATAGTAACGCCAATAGGGACTTTCCATTGACGTCAATGGG
TGGAGTATTTACGGTAAACTGCCCACTTGGCAGTACATCAAGTGTATCATATGCCAAGTACGCCCCCTAT
TGACGTCAATGACGGTAAATGGCCCGCCTGGCATTATGCCCAGTACATGACCTTATGGGACTTTCCTACT
TGGCAGTACATCTACGTATTAGTCATCGCTATTACCATGGTGATGCGGTTTTGGCAGTACATCAATGGGC
GTGGATAGCGGTTTGACTCACGGGGATTTCCAAGTCTCCACCCCATTGACGTCAATGGGAGTTTGTTTTG
GCACCAAAATCAACGGGACTTTCCAAAATGTCGTAACAACTCCGCCCCATTGACGCAAATGGGCGGTAGG
CGTGTACGGTGGGAGGTCTATATAAGCAGAGCTCTCTGGCTAACTAGAGAACCCACTGCTTACTGGCTTA
TCGAAATTAATACGACTCACTATAGGGAGACCCAAGCTGGCTAGCATGTTTGTCTTCCTGGTCCTGCTGC
CTCTGGTCTCGTCTCAGTGCGTGAACCTGACTACTAGAACCCAGCTGCCTCCTGCCTATACTAACTCCTT
CACCCGCGGCGTGTACTACCCAGACAAGGTGTTCCGCAGCTCCGTGCTGCACTCCACCCAGGATCTGTTC
CTGCCCTTCTTCAGCAACGTGACCTGGTTCCACGCCATCCACGTGAGCGGCACCAATGGCACCAAGCGGT
TCGACAATCCCGTGCTGCCATTCAACGATGGCGTGTACTTCGCCTCCACCGAGAAGAGCAACATCATCCG
CGGCTGGATCTTCGGCACCACCCTGGACTCCAAGACCCAGAGCCTGCTGATCGTGAACAATGCCACCAAC
GTGGTCATCAAGGTGTGCGAGTTCCAGTTCTGCAATGATCCATTCCTGGGCGTGTACTACCACAAGAACA
ATAAGTCCTGGATGGAGAGCGAGTTCCGCGTGTACAGCTCCGCCAACAATTGCACCTTCGAGTACGTGTC
CCAGCCCTTCCTGATGGACCTGGAGGGCAAGCAGGGCAATTTCAAGAACCTGCGCGAGTTCGTGTTCAAG
AATATCGATGGCTACTTCAAGATCTACTCCAAGCACACCCCCATCAACCTGGTGCGCGACCTGCCACAGG
GCTTCAGCGCCCTGGAGCCACTGGTGGATCTGCCAATCGGCATCAACATCACCAGGTTCCAGACCCTGCT
GGCCCTGCACCGCAGCTACCTGACCCCAGGCGACAGCTCCAGCGGATGGACCGCTGGAGCTGCTGCCTAC
TACGTGGGCTACCTGCAGCCCCGCACCTTCCTGCTGAAGTACAACGAGAATGGCACCATCACCGACGCCG
TGGATTGCGCCCTGGATCCACTGTCCGAGACAAAGTGCACCCTGAAGAGCTTCACCGTGGAGAAGGGCAT
CTACCAGACCTCCAATTTCCGCGTGCAGCCAACCGAGAGCATCGTGCGCTTCCCCAATATCACCAACCTG
TGCCCATTCGGCGAGGTGTTCAACGCTACCAGGTTCGCCAGCGTGTACGCTTGGAATCGCAAGCGCATCT
CCAACTGCGTGGCCGACTACAGCGTGCTGTACAACTCCGCCAGCTTCTCCACCTTCAAGTGCTACGGCGT
GTCCCCCACCAAGCTGAATGATCTGTGCTTCACCAACGTGTACGCCGATAGCTTCGTGATCAGGGGCGAC
GAGGTGCGCCAGATCGCTCCAGGACAGACCGGCAAGATCGCTGACTACAATTACAAGCTGCCCGACGATT
TCACCGGCTGCGTGATCGCCTGGAACTCCAACAATCTGGATAGCAAAGTGGGCGGCAACTACAATTACCT
GTACCGCCTGTTCCGCAAGTCCAATCTGAAGCCATTCGAGCGCGACATCTCCACCGAGATCTACCAGGCT
GGAAGCACCCCATGCAATGGAGTGGAGGGCTTCAACTGCTACTTCCCCCTGCAGAGCTACGGCTTCCAGC
CAACCAACGGAGTGGGATACCAGCCATACAGGGTGGTGGTGCTGTCCTTCGAGCTGCTGCACGCTCCAGC
TACCGTGTGCGGACCAAAGAAGAGCACCAATCTGGTGAAGAACAAGTGCGTGAACTTCAATTTCAACGGC
CTGACCGGAACCGGCGTGCTGACCGAGTCCAACAAGAAGTTCCTGCCATTCCAGCAGTTCGGAAGGGACA
TCGCTGATACCACCGACGCCGTGCGCGACCCACAGACCCTGGAGATCCTGGATATCACCCCATGCTCCTT
CGGCGGCGTGAGCGTGATCACCCCAGGAACCAATACCAGCAACCAGGTGGCCGTGCTGTACCAGGGCGTG
AATTGCACCGAGGTGCCAGTGGCTATCCACGCTGATCAGCTGACCCCAACCTGGCGCGTGTACAGCACCG
GATCCAACGTGTTCCAGACCCGCGCCGGATGCCTGATCGGAGCTGAGCACGTGAACAATTCCTACGAGTG
CGACATCCCAATCGGAGCTGGAATCTGCGCCAGCTACCAGACCCAGACCAACTCCCCAAGGAGGGCTCGC
AGCGTGGCCAGCCAGTCCATCATCGCCTACACCATGTCCCTGGGCGCCGAGAATAGCGTGGCCTACAGCA
ACAATTCCATCGCCATCCCAACCAACTTCACCATCTCCGTGACCACCGAGATCCTGCCCGTGTCCATGAC
CAAGACCAGCGTGGACTGCACCATGTACATCTGCGGCGATTCCACCGAGTGCAGCAACCTGCTGCTGCAG
TACGGCAGCTTCTGCACCCAGCTGAATCGCGCCCTGACCGGAATCGCTGTGGAGCAGGATAAGAACACCC
AGGAGGTGTTCGCCCAGGTGAAGCAGATCTACAAGACCCCCCCAATCAAGGACTTCGGCGGCTTCAATTT
CAGCCAGATCCTGCCCGATCCAAGCAAGCCCTCCAAGCGCAGCTTCATCGAGGACCTGCTGTTCAACAAG
GTGACCCTGGCCGATGCCGGCTTCATCAAGCAGTACGGCGATTGCCTGGGCGACATCGCTGCCCGCGACC
TGATCTGCGCCCAGAAGTTCAATGGCCTGACCGTGCTGCCACCACTGCTGACCGATGAGATGATCGCTCA
GTACACCTCCGCCCTGCTGGCCGGAACCATCACCAGCGGATGGACCTTCGGCGCTGGAGCCGCCCTGCAG
ATCCCCTTCGCCATGCAGATGGCCTACCGCTTCAACGGCATCGGCGTGACCCAGAATGTGCTGTACGAGA
ACCAGAAGCTGATCGCCAATCAGTTCAACTCCGCCATCGGCAAGATCCAGGACTCCCTGTCCAGCACCGC
CAGCGCCCTGGGCAAGCTGCAGGATGTGGTGAATCAGAACGCCCAGGCCCTGAATACCCTGGTGAAGCAG
CTGTCCAGCAACTTCGGCGCCATCTCCAGCGTGCTGAATGATATCCTGAGCCGCCTGGACAAGGTGGAGG
CTGAGGTGCAGATCGATAGGCTGATCACCGGCCGCCTGCAGTCCCTGCAGACCTACGTGACCCAGCAGCT
GATCAGGGCTGCTGAGATCAGGGCCAGCGCCAATCTGGCTGCTACCAAGATGTCCGAGTGCGTGCTGGGA
CAGAGCAAGAGGGTGGACTTCTGCGGCAAGGGCTACCACCTGATGTCCTTCCCACAGAGCGCCCCACACG
GAGTGGTGTTCCTGCACGTGACCTACGTGCCAGCCCAGGAGAAGAACTTCACCACCGCTCCAGCTATCTG
CCACGATGGCAAGGCTCACTTCCCACGCGAGGGCGTGTTCGTGTCCAACGGCACCCACTGGTTCGTGACC
CAGCGCAATTTCTACGAGCCCCAGATCATCACCACCGACAATACCTTCGTGAGCGGCAACTGCGACGTGG
TCATCGGAATCGTGAACAATACCGTGTACGATCCCCTGCAGCCAGAGCTGGACTCCTTCAAGGAGGAGCT
GGATAAGTACTTCAAGAATCACACCAGCCCCGACGTGGATCTGGGCGACATCTCCGGCATCAATGCCAGC
GTGGTGAACATCCAGAAGGAGATCGACCGCCTGAACGAGGTGGCCAAGAATCTGAACGAGTCCCTGATCG
ATCTGCAGGAGCTGGGCAAGTACGAGCAGTACATCAAGTGGCCATGGTACATCTGGCTGGGCTTCATCGC
CGGCCTGATCGCCATCGTGATGGTGACCATCATGCTGTGCTGCATGACCTCCTGCTGCAGCTGCCTGAAG
GGCTGCTGCTCCTGCGGCAGCTGCTGCAAGTTCGATGAGGACGATAGCGAGCCCGTGCTGAAGGGCGTCA
AACTGCACTATACATAGCTCGAGTCTAGAGGGCCCGTTTAAACCCGCTGATCAGCCTCGACTGTGCCTTC
TAGTTGCCAGCCATCTGTTGTTTGCCCCTCCCCCGTGCCTTCCTTGACCCTGGAAGGTGCCACTCCCACT
GTCCTTTCCTAATAAAATGAGGAAATTGCATCGCATTGTCTGAGTAGGTGTCATTCTATTCTGGGGGGTG
GGGTGGGGCAGGACAGCAAGGGGGAGGATTGGGAAGACAATAGCAGGCATGCTGGGGATGCGGTGGGCTC
TATGGCTTCTGAGGCGGAAAGAACCAGCTGGGGCTCTAGGGGGTATCCCC
[124 nt withheld, positions 6561-6684]
C
[91 nt withheld, positions 6686-6776]
A
[49 nt withheld, positions 6778-6826]
CCTTTGACGTTGGAGTCCACGTTCTTT
[37 nt withheld, positions 6854-6890]
ACCCTATCTCGGTCTATTCTTTTGATTTATAAGGGATTTTGCCGATTTCGGCCTATTGGTTAAAAAATGA
GCTGATTTAACAAAAATTTAACGCGAATTAATTCTGTGGAATGTGTGTCAGTTAGGGTGTGGAAAGTCCC
CAGGCTCCCCAGCAGGCAGAAGTATGCAAAGCATGCATCTCAATTAGTCAGCAACCAGGTGTGGAAAGTC
CCCAGGCTCCCCAGCAGGCAGAAGTATGCAAAGCATGCATCTCAATTAGTCAGCAACCATAGTCCCGCCC
CTAACTCCGCCCATCCCGCCCCTAACTCCGCCCAGTTCCGCCCATTCTCCGCCCCATGGCTGACTAATTT
TTTTTATTTATGCAGAGGCCGAGGCCGCCTCTGCCTCTGAGCTATTCCAGAAGTAGTGAGGAGGCTTTTT
TGGAGGCCTAGGCTTTTGCAAAAAGCTCCCGGGAGCTTGTATATCCATTTTCGGATCTGATCAAGAGACA
GGATGAGGATCGTTTCGCATGATTGAACAAGATGGATTGCACGCAGGTTCTCCGGCCGCTTGGGTGGAGA
GGCTATTCGGCTATGACTGGGCACAACAGACAATCGGCTGCTCTGATGCCGCCGTGTTCCGGCTGTCAGC
GCAGGGGCGCCCGGTTCTTTTTGTCAAGACCGACCTGTCCGGTGCCCTGAATGAACTGCAGGACGAGGCA
GCGCGGCTATCGTGGCTGGCCACGACGGGCGTTCCTTGCGCAGCTGTGCTCGACGTTGTCACTGAAGCGG
GAAGGGACTGGCTGCTATTGGGCGAAGTGCCGGGGCAGGATCTCCTGTCATCTCACCTTGCTCCTGCCGA
GAAAGTATCCATCATGGCTGATGCAATGCGGCGGCTGCATACGCTTGATCCGGCTACCTGCCCATTCGAC
CACCAAGCGAAACATCGCATCGAGCGAGCACGTACTCGGATGGAAGCCGGTCTTGTCGATCAGGATGATC
TGGACGAAGAGCATCAGGGGCTCGCGCCAGCCGAACTGTTCGCCAGGCTCAAGGCGCGCATGCCCGACGG
CGAGGATCTCGTCGTGACCCATGGCGATGCCTGCTTGCCGAATATCATGGTGGAAAATGGCCGCTTTTCT
GGATTCATCGACTGTGGCCGGCTGGGTGTGGCGGACCGCTATCAGGACATAGCGTTGGCTACCCGTGATA
TTGCTGAAGAGCTTGGCGGCGAATGGGCTGACCGCTTCCTCGTGCTTTACGGTATCGCCGCTCCCGATTC
GCAGCGCATCGCCTTCTATCGCCTTCTTGACGAGTTCTTCTGAGCGGGACTCTGGGGTTCGAAATGACCG
ACCAAGCGACGCCCAACCTGCCATCACGAGATTTCGATTCCACCGCCGCCTTCTATGAAAGGTTGGGCTT
CGGAATCGTTTTCCGGGACGCCGGCTGGATGATCCTCCAGCGCGGGGATCTCATGCTGGAGTTCTTCGCC
CACCCCAACTTGTTTATTGCAGCTTATAATGGTTACAAATAAAGCAATAGCATCACAAATTTCACAAATA
AAGCATTTTTTTCACTGCATTCTAGTTGTGGTTTGTCCAAACTCATCAATGTATCTTATCATGTCTGTAT
ACCGTCGACCTCTAGCTAGAGCTTGGCGTAATCATGGTCATAGCTGTTTCCTGTGTGAAATTGTTATCCG
CTCACAATTCCACACAACATACGAGCCGGAAGCATAAAGTGTAAAGCCTGGGGTGCCTAATGAGTGAGCT
AACTCACATTAATTGCGTTGCGCTCACTGCCCGCTTTCCAGTCGGGAAACCTGTCGTGCCAGCTGCATTA
ATGAATCGGCCAACGCGCGGGGAGAGGCGGTTTGCGTATTGGGCGCTCTTCCGCTTCCTCGCTCACTGAC
TCGCTGCGCTCGGTCGTTCGGCTGCGGCGAGCGGTATCAGCTCACTCAAAGGCGGTAATACGGTTATCCA
CAGAATCAGGGGATAACGCAGGAAAGAACATGTGAGCAAAAGGCCAGCAAAAGGCCAGGAACCGTAAAAA
GGCCGCGTTGCTGGCGTTTTTCCATAGGCTCCGCCCCCCTGACGAGCATCACAAAAATCGACGCTCAAGT
CAGAGGTGGCGAAACCCGACAGGACTATAAAGATACCAGGCGTTTCCCCCTGGAAGCTCCCTCGTGCGCT
CTCCTGTTCCGACCCTGCCGCTTACCGGATACCTGTCCGCCTTTCTCCCTTCGGGAAGCGTGGCGCTTTC
TCATAGCTCACGCTGTAGGTATCTCAGTTCGGTGTAGGT
